>Addgene plasmid #239305 | LentiCRISPR-B_sgRNA_EXOSC7 (pP18(T)_C4-AVA4066) | addgene full sequence | sequence record 479161 | Addgene NGS Result
TTAATGTAGTCTTATGCAATACTCTTGTAGTCTTGCAACATGGTAACGATGAGTTAGCAACATGCCTTAC
AAGGAGAGAAAAAGCACCGTGCATGCCGATTGGTGGAAGTAAGGTGGTACGATCGTGCCTTATTAGGAAG
GCAACAGACGGGTCTGACATGGATTGGACGAACCACTGAATTGCCGCATTGCAGAGATATTGTATTTAAG
TGCCTAGCTCGATACATAAACGGGTCTCTCTGGTTAGACCAGATCTGAGCCTGGGAGCTCTCTGGCTAAC
TAGGGAACCCACTGCTTAAGCCTCAATAAAGCTTGCCTTGAGTGCTTCAAGTAGTGTGTGCCCGTCTGTT
GTGTGACTCTGGTAACTAGAGATCCCTCAGACCCTTTTAGTCAGTGTGGAAAATCTCTAGCAGTGGCGCC
CGAACAGGGACTTGAAAGCGAAAGGGAAACCAGAGGAGCTCTCTCGACGCAGGACTCGGCTTGCTGAAGC
GCGCACGGCAAGAGGCGAGGGGCGGCGACTGGTGAGTACGCCAAAAATTTTGACTAGCGGAGGCTAGAAG
GAGAGAGATGGGTGCGAGAGCGTCAGTATTAAGCGGGGGAGAATTAGATCGCGATGGGAAAAAATTCGGT
TAAGGCCAGGGGGAAAGAAAAAATATAAATTAAAACATATAGTATGGGCAAGCAGGGAGCTAGAACGATT
CGCAGTTAATCCTGGCCTGTTAGAAACATCAGAAGGCTGTAGACAAATACTGGGACAGCTACAACCATCC
CTTCAGACAGGATCAGAAGAACTTAGATCATTATATAATACAGTAGCAACCCTCTATTGTGTGCATCAAA
GGATAGAGATAAAAGACACCAAGGAAGCTTTAGACAAGATAGAGGAAGAGCAAAACAAAAGTAAGACCAC
CGCACAGCAAGCGGCCGCTGATCTTCAGACCTGGAGGAGGAGATATGAGGGACAATTGGAGAAGTGAATT
ATATAAATATAAAGTAGTAAAAATTGAACCATTAGGAGTAGCACCCACCAAGGCAAAGAGAAGAGTGGTG
CAGAGAGAAAAAAGAGCAGTGGGAATAGGAGCTTTGTTCCTTGGGTTCTTGGGAGCAGCAGGAAGCACTA
TGGGCGCAGCGTCAATGACGCTGACGGTACAGGCCAGACAATTATTGTCTGGTATAGTGCAGCAGCAGAA
CAATTTGCTGAGGGCTATTGAGGCGCAACAGCATCTGTTGCAACTCACAGTCTGGGGCATCAAGCAGCTC
CAGGCAAGAATCCTGGCTGTGGAAAGATACCTAAAGGATCAACAGCTCCTGGGGATTTGGGGTTGCTCTG
GAAAACTCATTTGCACCACTGCTGTGCCTTGGAATGCTAGTTGGAGTAATAAATCTCTGGAACAGATTTG
GAATCACACGACCTGGATGGAGTGGGACAGAGAAATTAACAATTACACAAGCTTAATACACTCCTTAATT
GAAGAATCGCAAAACCAGCAAGAAAAGAATGAACAAGAATTATTGGAATTAGATAAATGGGCAAGTTTGT
GGAATTGGTTTAACATAACAAATTGGCTGTGGTATATAAAATTATTCATAATGATAGTAGGAGGCTTGGT
AGGTTTAAGAATAGTTTTTGCTGTACTTTCTATAGTGAATAGAGTTAGGCAGGGATATTCACCATTATCG
TTTCAGACCCACCTCCCAACCCCGAGGGGACCCAGAGAGGGCCTATTTCCCATGATTCCTTCATATTTGC
ATATACGATACAAGGCTGTTAGAGAGATAATTAGAATTAATTTGACTGTAAACACAAAGATATTAGTACA
AAATACGTGACGTAGAAAGTAATAATTTCTTGGGTAGTTTGCAGTTTTAAAATTATGTTTTAAAATGGAC
TATCATATGCTTACCGTAACTTGAAAGTATTTCGATTTCTTGGCTTTATATATCTTGTGGAAAGGACGAA
ACACCGAGTACTCACCAGCTTGACCCGTTTTAGAGCTAGAAATAGCAAGTTAAAATAAGGCTAGTCCGTT
ATCAACTTGAAAAAGTGGCACCGAGTCGGTGCTTTTTTGAATTCTAGATCTTGAGACAAATGGCAGTATT
CATCCACAATTTTAAAAGAAAAGGGGGGATTGGGGGGTACAGTGCAGGGGAAAGAATAGTAGACATAATA
GCAACAGACATACAAACTAAAGAATTACAAAAACAAATTACAAAAATTCAAAATTTTCGGGTTTATTACA
GGGACAGCAGAGATCCACTTTGGCGCCGGCTCGAGTGGCTCCGGTGCCCGTCAGTGGGCAGAGCGCACAT
CGCCCACAGTCCCCGAGAAGTTGGGGGGAGGGGTCGGCAATTGAACCGGTGCCTAGAGAAGGTGGCGCGG
GGTAAACTGGGAAAGTGATGTCGTGTACTGGCTCCGCCTTTTTCCCGAGGGTGGGGGAGAACCGTATATA
AGTGCAGTAGTCGCCGTGAACGTTCTTTTTCGCAACGGGTTTGCCGCCAGAACACAGGTGTCGTGACGCG
GGATCCGCCACCATGGATTACAAAGACGATGACGATAAGATGGCCCCAAAGAAGAAGCGGAAGGTCGGTA
TCCACGGAGTCCCAGCAGCCGACAAGAAGTACAGCATCGGCCTGGACATCGGCACCAACTCTGTGGGCTG
GGCCGTGATCACCGACGAGTACAAGGTGCCCAGCAAGAAATTCAAGGTGCTGGGCAACACCGACCGGCAC
AGCATCAAGAAGAACCTGATCGGAGCCCTGCTGTTCGACAGCGGCGAAACAGCCGAGGCCACCCGGCTGA
AGAGAACCGCCAGAAGAAGATACACCAGACGGAAGAACCGGATCTGCTATCTGCAAGAGATCTTCAGCAA
CGAGATGGCCAAGGTGGACGACAGCTTCTTCCACAGACTGGAAGAGTCCTTCCTGGTGGAAGAGGATAAG
AAGCACGAGCGGCACCCCATCTTCGGCAACATCGTGGACGAGGTGGCCTACCACGAGAAGTACCCCACCA
TCTACCACCTGAGAAAGAAACTGGTGGACAGCACCGACAAGGCCGACCTGCGGCTGATCTATCTGGCCCT
GGCCCACATGATCAAGTTCCGGGGCCACTTCCTGATCGAGGGCGACCTGAACCCCGACAACAGCGACGTG
GACAAGCTGTTCATCCAGCTGGTGCAGACCTACAACCAGCTGTTCGAGGAAAACCCCATCAACGCCAGCG
GCGTGGACGCCAAGGCCATCCTGTCTGCCAGACTGAGCAAGAGCAGACGGCTGGAAAATCTGATCGCCCA
GCTGCCCGGCGAGAAGAAGAATGGCCTGTTCGGAAACCTGATTGCCCTGAGCCTGGGCCTGACCCCCAAC
TTCAAGAGCAACTTCGACCTGGCCGAGGATGCCAAACTGCAGCTGAGCAAGGACACCTACGACGACGACC
TGGACAACCTGCTGGCCCAGATCGGCGACCAGTACGCCGACCTGTTTCTGGCCGCCAAGAACCTGTCCGA
CGCCATCCTGCTGAGCGACATCCTGAGAGTGAACACCGAGATCACCAAGGCCCCCCTGAGCGCCTCTATG
ATCAAGAGATACGACGAGCACCACCAGGACCTGACCCTGCTGAAAGCTCTCGTGCGGCAGCAGCTGCCTG
AGAAGTACAAAGAGATTTTCTTCGACCAGAGCAAGAACGGCTACGCCGGCTACATTGACGGCGGAGCCAG
CCAGGAAGAGTTCTACAAGTTCATCAAGCCCATCCTGGAAAAGATGGACGGCACCGAGGAACTGCTCGTG
AAGCTGAACAGAGAGGACCTGCTGCGGAAGCAGCGGACCTTCGACAACGGCAGCATCCCCCACCAGATCC
ACCTGGGAGAGCTGCACGCCATTCTGCGGCGGCAGGAAGATTTTTACCCATTCCTGAAGGACAACCGGGA
AAAGATCGAGAAGATCCTGACCTTCCGCATCCCCTACTACGTGGGCCCTCTGGCCAGGGGAAACAGCAGA
TTCGCCTGGATGACCAGAAAGAGCGAGGAAACCATCACCCCCTGGAACTTCGAGGAAGTGGTGGACAAGG
GCGCTTCCGCCCAGAGCTTCATCGAGCGGATGACCAACTTCGATAAGAACCTGCCCAACGAGAAGGTGCT
GCCCAAGCACAGCCTGCTGTACGAGTACTTCACCGTGTATAACGAGCTGACCAAAGTGAAATACGTGACC
GAGGGAATGAGAAAGCCCGCCTTCCTGAGCGGCGAGCAGAAAAAGGCCATCGTGGACCTGCTGTTCAAGA
CCAACCGGAAAGTGACCGTGAAGCAGCTGAAAGAGGACTACTTCAAGAAAATCGAGTGCTTCGACTCCGT
GGAAATCTCCGGCGTGGAAGATCGGTTCAACGCCTCCCTGGGCACATACCACGATCTGCTGAAAATTATC
AAGGACAAGGACTTCCTGGACAATGAGGAAAACGAGGACATTCTGGAAGATATCGTGCTGACCCTGACAC
TGTTTGAGGACAGAGAGATGATCGAGGAACGGCTGAAAACCTATGCCCACCTGTTCGACGACAAAGTGAT
GAAGCAGCTGAAGCGGCGGAGATACACCGGCTGGGGCAGGCTGAGCCGGAAGCTGATCAACGGCATCCGG
GACAAGCAGTCCGGCAAGACAATCCTGGATTTCCTGAAGTCCGACGGCTTCGCCAACAGAAACTTCATGC
AGCTGATCCACGACGACAGCCTGACCTTTAAAGAGGACATCCAGAAAGCCCAGGTGTCCGGCCAGGGCGA
TAGCCTGCACGAGCACATTGCCAATCTGGCCGGCAGCCCCGCCATTAAGAAGGGCATCCTGCAGACAGTG
AAGGTGGTGGACGAGCTCGTGAAAGTGATGGGCCGGCACAAGCCCGAGAACATCGTGATCGAAATGGCCA
GAGAGAACCAGACCACCCAGAAGGGACAGAAGAACAGCCGCGAGAGAATGAAGCGGATCGAAGAGGGCAT
CAAAGAGCTGGGCAGCCAGATCCTGAAAGAACACCCCGTGGAAAACACCCAGCTGCAGAACGAGAAGCTG
TACCTGTACTACCTGCAGAATGGGCGGGATATGTACGTGGACCAGGAACTGGACATCAACCGGCTGTCCG
ACTACGATGTGGACCATATCGTGCCTCAGAGCTTTCTGAAGGACGACTCCATCGACAACAAGGTGCTGAC
CAGAAGCGACAAGAACCGGGGCAAGAGCGACAACGTGCCCTCCGAAGAGGTCGTGAAGAAGATGAAGAAC
TACTGGCGGCAGCTGCTGAACGCCAAGCTGATTACCCAGAGAAAGTTCGACAATCTGACCAAGGCCGAGA
GAGGCGGCCTGAGCGAACTGGATAAGGCCGGCTTCATCAAGAGACAGCTGGTGGAAACCCGGCAGATCAC
AAAGCACGTGGCACAGATCCTGGACTCCCGGATGAACACTAAGTACGACGAGAATGACAAGCTGATCCGG
GAAGTGAAAGTGATCACCCTGAAGTCCAAGCTGGTGTCCGATTTCCGGAAGGATTTCCAGTTTTACAAAG
TGCGCGAGATCAACAACTACCACCACGCCCACGACGCCTACCTGAACGCCGTCGTGGGAACCGCCCTGAT
CAAAAAGTACCCTAAGCTGGAAAGCGAGTTCGTGTACGGCGACTACAAGGTGTACGACGTGCGGAAGATG
ATCGCCAAGAGCGAGCAGGAAATCGGCAAGGCTACCGCCAAGTACTTCTTCTACAGCAACATCATGAACT
TTTTCAAGACCGAGATTACCCTGGCCAACGGCGAGATCCGGAAGCGGCCTCTGATCGAGACAAACGGCGA
AACCGGGGAGATCGTGTGGGATAAGGGCCGGGATTTTGCCACCGTGCGGAAAGTGCTGAGCATGCCCCAA
GTGAATATCGTGAAAAAGACCGAGGTGCAGACAGGCGGCTTCAGCAAAGAGTCTATCCTGCCCAAGAGGA
ACAGCGATAAGCTGATCGCCAGAAAGAAGGACTGGGACCCTAAGAAGTACGGCGGCTTCGACAGCCCCAC
CGTGGCCTATTCTGTGCTGGTGGTGGCCAAAGTGGAAAAGGGCAAGTCCAAGAAACTGAAGAGTGTGAAA
GAGCTGCTGGGGATCACCATCATGGAAAGAAGCAGCTTCGAGAAGAATCCCATCGACTTTCTGGAAGCCA
AGGGCTACAAAGAAGTGAAAAAGGACCTGATCATCAAGCTGCCTAAGTACTCCCTGTTCGAGCTGGAAAA
CGGCCGGAAGAGAATGCTGGCCTCTGCCGGCGAACTGCAGAAGGGAAACGAACTGGCCCTGCCCTCCAAA
TATGTGAACTTCCTGTACCTGGCCAGCCACTATGAGAAGCTGAAGGGCTCCCCCGAGGATAATGAGCAGA
AACAGCTGTTTGTGGAACAGCACAAGCACTACCTGGACGAGATCATCGAGCAGATCAGCGAGTTCTCCAA
GAGAGTGATCCTGGCCGACGCTAATCTGGACAAAGTGCTGTCCGCCTACAACAAGCACCGGGATAAGCCC
ATCAGAGAGCAGGCCGAGAATATCATCCACCTGTTTACCCTGACCAATCTGGGAGCCCCTGCCGCCTTCA
AGTACTTTGACACCACCATCGACCGGAAGAGGTACACCAGCACCAAAGAGGTGCTGGACGCCACCCTGAT
CCACCAGAGCATCACCGGCCTGTACGAGACACGGATCGACCTGTCTCAGCTGGGAGGCGACAAGCGTCCT
GCTGCTACTAAGAAAGCTGGTCAAGCTAAGAAAAAGAAAGCTAGCGGCAGCGGCGCCACCAACTTCAGCC
TGCTGAAGCAGGCCGGCGACGTGGAGGAGAACCCCGGCCCCATGGCCAAGCCTTTGTCTCAAGAAGAATC
CACCCTCATTGAAAGAGCAACGGCTACAATCAACAGCATCCCCATCTCTGAAGACTACAGCGTCGCCAGC
GCAGCTCTCTCTAGCGACGGCCGCATCTTCACTGGTGTCAATGTATATCATTTTACTGGGGGACCTTGTG
CAGAACTCGTGGTGCTGGGCACTGCTGCTGCTGCGGCAGCTGGCAACCTGACTTGTATCGTCGCGATCGG
AAATGAGAACAGGGGCATCTTGAGCCCCTGCGGACGGTGCCGACAGGTGCTTCTCGATCTGCATCCTGGG
ATCAAAGCCATAGTGAAGGACAGTGATGGACAGCCGACGGCAGTTGGGATTCGTGAATTGCTGCCCTCTG
GTTATGTGTGGGAGGGCTAAACGCGTTAAGTCGACAATCAACCTCTGGATTACAAAATTTGTGAAAGATT
GACTGGTATTCTTAACTATGTTGCTCCTTTTACGCTATGTGGATACGCTGCTTTAATGCCTTTGTATCAT
GCTATTGCTTCCCGTATGGCTTTCATTTTCTCCTCCTTGTATAAATCCTGGTTGCTGTCTCTTTATGAGG
AGTTGTGGCCCGTTGTCAGGCAACGTGGCGTGGTGTGCACTGTGTTTGCTGACGCAACCCCCACTGGTTG
GGGCATTGCCACCACCTGTCAGCTCCTTTCCGGGACTTTCGCTTTCCCCCTCCCTATTGCCACGGCGGAA
CTCATCGCCGCCTGCCTTGCCCGCTGCTGGACAGGGGCTCGGCTGTTGGGCACTGACAATTCCGTGGTGT
TGTCGGGGAAATCATCGTCCTTTCCTTGGCTGCTCGCCTGTGTTGCCACCTGGATTCTGCGCGGGACGTC
CTTCTGCTACGTCCCTTCGGCCCTCAATCCAGCGGACCTTCCTTCCCGCGGCCTGCTGCCGGCTCTGCGG
CCTCTTCCGCGTCTTCGCCTTCGCCCTCAGACGAGTCGGATCTCCCTTTGGGCCGCCTCCCCGCGTCGAC
TTTAAGACCAATGACTTACAAGGCAGCTGTAGATCTTAGCCACTTTTTAAAAGAAAAGGGGGGACTGGAA
GGGCTAATTCACTCCCAACGAAGACAAGATCTGCTTTTTGCTTGTACTGGGTCTCTCTGGTTAGACCAGA
TCTGAGCCTGGGAGCTCTCTGGCTAACTAGGGAACCCACTGCTTAAGCCTCAATAAAGCTTGCCTTGAGT
GCTTCAAGTAGTGTGTGCCCGTCTGTTGTGTGACTCTGGTAACTAGAGATCCCTCAGACCCTTTTAGTCA
GTGTGGAAAATCTCTAGCAGTACGTATAGTAGTTCATGTCATCTTATTATTCAGTATTTATAACTTGCAA
AGAAATGAATATCAGAGAGTGAGAGGAACTTGTTTATTGCAGCTTATAATGGTTACAAATAAAGCAATAG
CATCACAAATTTCACAAATAAAGCATTTTTTTCACTGCATTCTAGTTGTGGTTTGTCCAAACTCATCAAT
GTATCTTATCATGTCTGGCTCTAGCTATCCCGCCCCTAACTCCGCCCATCCCGCCCCTAACTCCGCCCAG
TTCCGCCCATTCTCCGCCCCATGGCTGACTAATTTTTTTTATTTATGCAGAGGCCGAGGCCGCCTCGGCC
TCTGAGCTATTCCAGAAGTAGTGAGGAGGCTTTTTTGGAGGCCTAGGGACGTACCCAATTCGCCCTATAG
TGAGTCGTATTACGCGCGCTCACTGGCCGTCGTTTTACAACGTCGTGACTGGGAAAACCCTGGCGTTACC
CAACTTAATCGCCTTGCAGCACATCCCCCTTTCGCCAGCTGGCGTAATAGCGAAGAGGCCCGCACCGATC
GCCCTTCCCAACAGTTGCGCAGCCTGAATGGCGAATGGG
[124 nt withheld, positions 8720-8843]
C
[91 nt withheld, positions 8845-8935]
A
[49 nt withheld, positions 8937-8985]
CCTTTGACGTTGGAGTCCACGTTCTTT
[37 nt withheld, positions 9013-9049]
ACCCTATCTCGGTCTATTCTTTTGATTTATAAGGGATTTTGCCGATTTCGGCCTATTGGTTAAAAAATGA
GCTGATTTAACAAAAATTTAACGCGAATTTTAACAAAATATTAACGCTTACAATTTAGGTGGCACTTTTC
GGGGAAATGTGCGCGGAACCCCTATTTGTTTATTTTTCTAAATACATTCAAATATGTATCCGCTCATGAG
ACAATAACCCTGATAAATGCTTCAATAATATTGAAAAAGGAAGAGTATGAGTATTCAACATTTCCGTGTC
GCCCTTATTCCCTTTTTTGCGGCATTTTGCCTTCCTGTTTTTGCTCACCCAGAAACGCTGGTGAAAGTAA
AAGATGCTGAAGATCAGTTGGGTGCACGAGTGGGTTACATCGAACTGGATCTCAACAGCGGTAAGATCCT
TGAGAGTTTTCGCCCCGAAGAACGTTTTCCAATGATGAGCACTTTTAAAGTTCTGCTATGTGGCGCGGTA
TTATCCCGTATTGACGCCGGGCAAGAGCAACTCGGTCGCCGCATACACTATTCTCAGAATGACTTGGTTG
AGTACTCACCAGTCACAGAAAAGCATCTTACGGATGGCATGACAGTAAGAGAATTATGCAGTGCTGCCAT
AACCATGAGTGATAACACTGCGGCCAACTTACTTCTGACAACGATCGGAGGACCGAAGGAGCTAACCGCT
TTTTTGCACAACATGGGGGATCATGTAACTCGCCTTGATCGTTGGGAACCGGAGCTGAATGAAGCCATAC
CAAACGACGAGCGTGACACCACGATGCCTGTAGCAATGGCAACAACGTTGCGCAAACTATTAACTGGCGA
ACTACTTACTCTAGCTTCCCGGCAACAATTAATAGACTGGATGGAGGCGGATAAAGTTGCAGGACCACTT
CTGCGCTCGGCCCTTCCGGCTGGCTGGTTTATTGCTGATAAATCTGGAGCCGGTGAGCGTGGGTCTCGCG
GTATCATTGCAGCACTGGGGCCAGATGGTAAGCCCTCCCGTATCGTAGTTATCTACACGACGGGGAGTCA
GGCAACTATGGATGAACGAAATAGACAGATCGCTGAGATAGGTGCCTCACTGATTAAGCATTGGTAACTG
TCAGACCAAGTTTACTCATATATACTTTAGATTGATTTAAAACTTCATTTTTAATTTAAAAGGATCTAGG
TGAAGATCCTTTTTGATAATCTCATGACCAAAATCCCTTAACGTGAGTTTTCGTTCCACTGAGCGTCAGA
CCCCGTAGAAAAGATCAAAGGATCTTCTTGAGATCCTTTTTTTCTGCGCGTAATCTGCTGCTTGCAAACA
AAAAAACCACCGCTACCAGCGGTGGTTTGTTTGCCGGATCAAGAGCTACCAACTCTTTTTCCGAAGGTAA
CTGGCTTCAGCAGAGCGCAGATACCAAATACTGTTCTTCTAGTGTAGCCGTAGTTAGGCCACCACTTCAA
GAACTCTGTAGCACCGCCTACATACCTCGCTCTGCTAATCCTGTTACCAGTGGCTGCTGCCAGTGGCGAT
AAGTCGTGTCTTACCGGGTTGGACTCAAGACGATAGTTACCGGATAAGGCGCAGCGGTCGGGCTGAACGG
GGGGTTCGTGCACACAGCCCAGCTTGGAGCGAACGACCTACACCGAACTGAGATACCTACAGCGTGAGCT
ATGAGAAAGCGCCACGCTTCCCGAAGGGAGAAAGGCGGACAGGTATCCGGTAAGCGGCAGGGTCGGAACA
GGAGAGCGCACGAGGGAGCTTCCAGGGGGAAACGCCTGGTATCTTTATAGTCCTGTCGGGTTTCGCCACC
TCTGACTTGAGCGTCGATTTTTGTGATGCTCGTCAGGGGGGCGGAGCCTATGGAAAAACGCCAGCAACGC
GGCCTTTTTACGGTTCCTGGCCTTTTGCTGGCCTTTTGCTCACATGTTCTTTCCTGCGTTATCCCCTGAT
TCTGTGGATAACCGTATTACCGCCTTTGAGTGAGCTGATACCGCTCGCCGCAGCCGAACGACCGAGCGCA
GCGAGTCAGTGAGCGAGGAAGCGGAAGAGCGCCCAATACGCAAACCGCCTCTCCCCGCGCGTTGGCCGAT
TCATTAATGCAGCTGGCACGACAGGTTTCCCGACTGGAAAGCGGGCAGTGAGCGCAACGCAATTAATGTG
AGTTAGCTCACTCATTAGGCACCCCAGGCTTTACACTTTATGCTTCCGGCTCGTATGTTGTGTGGAATTG
TGAGCGGATAACAATTTCACACAGGAAACAGCTATGACCATGATTACGCCAAGCGCGCAATTAACCCTCA
CTAAAGGGAACAAAAGCTGGAGCTGCAAGC
Features (pLannotate 1.2.2; 29 found; start..end, strand, type, name):
      5..231     +  promoter       RSV promoter: Rous sarcoma virus enhancer/promoter
    232..412     +  LTR            5' LTR (truncated): truncated 5' long terminal repeat (LTR) from HIV-1
    459..584     +  misc_feature   HIV-1 Ψ: packaging signal of human immunodeficiency virus type 1
    568..931     +  CDS            HIV-1 gag (fragment): gag protein from human immunodeficiency virus 1; gag
   1077..1310    +  misc_feature   RRE: The Rev response element (RRE) of HIV-1 allows for Rev-dependent mRNA export from the nucleus to the cytoplasm.
   1687..1713    +  CDS            Rev (fragment): human immunodeficiency virus 1 (HIV-1) Rev protein; rev; enhances nuclear export of unspliced and incompletely spliced viral mRNAs
   1717..1957    +  promoter       U6 promoter: RNA polymerase III promoter for human U6 snRNA
   1987..2062    +  misc_RNA       gRNA scaffold: guide RNA scaffold for the Streptococcus pyogenes CRISPR/Cas9 system
   2110..2227    +  misc_feature   cPPT/CTS: central polypurine tract and central termination sequence of HIV-1
   2296..2507    +  promoter       EF-1α core promoter: core promoter for human elongation factor EF-1α
   2611..4212    +  CDS            Cas9(N): N-terminal portion of Streptococcus pyogenes Cas9 (Zetsche et al., 2015)
   4213..6711    +  CDS            Cas9(C): C-terminal portion of Streptococcus pyogenes Cas9 (Zetsche et al., 2015)
   6832..7230    +  CDS            BSD: blasticidin S deaminase; Aspergillus terreus BSD; confers resistance to blasticidin
   7246..7834    +  misc_feature   WPRE: woodchuck hepatitis virus posttranscriptional regulatory element
   7885..7904    +  misc_feature   cPPT/CTS (fragment): central polypurine tract and central termination sequence of HIV-1
   7906..8139    +  LTR            3' LTR (ΔU3): self-inactivating 3' long terminal repeat (LTR) from HIV-1
   8217..8338    +  polyA_signal   SV40 poly(A) signal: SV40 polyadenylation signal
   8378..8513    +  rep_origin     SV40 ori: SV40 origin of replication
   8534..8552    -  promoter       T7 promoter: promoter for bacteriophage T7 RNA polymerase
   8560..8715    +  CDS            lacZα (fragment): LacZα fragment of β-galactosidase; lacZ fragment
   8720..9148    +  rep_origin     f1 ori (sequence partly withheld): f1 bacteriophage origin of replication; arrow indicates direction of (+) strand synthesis
   9201..9305    +  promoter       AmpR promoter: bla
   9306..10166   +  CDS            AmpR: β-lactamase; bla; confers resistance to ampicillin, carbenicillin, and related antibiotics
  10337..10925   +  rep_origin     ori: high-copy-number ColE1/pMB1/pBR322/pUC origin of replication
  11108..11200   +  CDS            lacI (fragment): lac repressor; lacI; The lac repressor binds to the lac operator to inhibit transcription in E. coli. This inhibition can be relieved by adding lactose or isopropyl-β-D-thiogalactopyranoside (IPTG).
  11213..11234   +  protein_bind   CAP binding site: CAP binding activates transcription in the presence of cAMP. E. coli catabolite activator protein
  11249..11279   +  promoter       lac promoter: promoter for the E. coli lac operon
  11283..11305   +  protein_bind   lac operator (fragment): The lac repressor binds to the lac operator to inhibit transcription in E. coli. This inhibition can be relieved by adding lactose or isopropyl-β-D-thiogalactopyranoside (IPTG). lac repressor encoded by lacI
  11348..11366   +  promoter       T3 promoter: promoter for bacteriophage T3 RNA polymerase
