[The description below was written by a language model from this plasmid's Addgene catalogue record and pLannotate feature annotations shown in this document.]
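Description:
LentiCRISPR-B_sgRNA_EXOSC7 is an all-in-one lentiviral CRISPR vector built on the LentiCRISPR-B backbone, designed to deliver Streptococcus pyogenes Cas9, a blasticidin selection marker and a single guide RNA against human EXOSC7 (also known as RRP42, an exosome complex component). It is maintained in E. coli as a high-copy plasmid through a ColE1/pUC-type origin and ampicillin resistance (AmpR). The backbone also carries an f1 origin, an SV40 origin and poly(A) signal, and remnants of a lac/T7/T3 cloning region that play no role in the payload.

The viral portion has a third-generation, self-inactivating layout. An RSV promoter replaces the U3 region of the truncated 5' LTR to drive genomic RNA production in packaging cells. This is followed by the HIV-1 Ψ packaging signal with a gag fragment, the RRE for Rev-dependent nuclear export, a cPPT/CTS element, and a ΔU3 3' LTR that disables LTR promoter activity after integration.

Between the LTRs sit two expression units. A human U6 RNA polymerase III promoter transcribes the EXOSC7-targeting spacer, which was inserted by Gibson cloning and is fused to the Cas9 gRNA scaffold. An EF-1α core promoter then drives Cas9 linked to blasticidin S deaminase. The record describes the link as a P2A peptide, which is not separately annotated, so both proteins come from one transcript, which is stabilised by a downstream WPRE. The annotation splits Cas9 into N- and C-terminal portions, but these are contiguous and represent one reading frame.

Transduced mammalian cells can be selected with blasticidin. The construct is intended for knockout or disruption of EXOSC7, and the associated work is a forward genetic study of human pathways acting on nuclear non-coding RNAs.
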