Addgene plasmid #239305: LentiCRISPR-B_sgRNA_EXOSC7 (pP18(T)_C4-AVA4066)
Purpose: Lentiviral vector expressing Cas9-P2A-Blasticidin and an sgRNA targeting EXOSC7
Depositing lab: Andrei Alexandrov. Depositing organization: Clemson University. Publication: Identification of human pathways acting on nuclear non-coding RNAs using the Mirror forward genetic approach. Che R, Panah M, Mirani B, Knowles K, Ostapovich A, Majumdar D, Chen X, DeSimone J, White W, Noonan M, Luo H, Alexandrov A. Nat Commun. 2025 May 22;16(1):4741. doi: 10.1038/s41467-025-59998-3. PubMed 40399278.
Backbone
  Vector backbone: LentiCRISPR-B
  Vector type: Lentiviral, CRISPR
  Selectable markers: Blasticidin
Growth in bacteria
  Bacterial resistance: Ampicillin, 100 μg/mL
  Growth temperature: 37°C
  Growth strain: NEB Stable
  Copy number: High Copy
Gene/Insert
  Gene/Insert name: U6-driven sgRNA targeting EXOSC7
  gRNA/shRNA sequence: AGTACTCACCAGCTTGACCC
  Species: H. sapiens (human)
  Entrez Gene: EXOSC7 (a.k.a. EAP1, RRP42, Rrp42p, hRrp42p, p8)
  Cloning method: Gibson Cloning
  Sequencing primers: 5′ CGTGACGTAGAAAGTAATAATTTCTTGGGTAG
Terms and licenses: Academic/Nonprofit Terms; Industry Terms: Not Available to Industry
Depositor comments: Please visit https://doi.org/10.1101/2024.09.26.615073 for bioRxiv preprint.
How to cite: LentiCRISPR-B_sgRNA_EXOSC7 (pP18(T)_C4-AVA4066) was a gift from Andrei Alexandrov (Addgene plasmid # 239305 ; http://n2t.net/addgene:239305 ; RRID:Addgene_239305)
